Addgene plasmid #161154: pDONR221-SLC22A23_STOP
Purpose: Gateway entry clone with codon-optimized ORF sequence for subcloning into custom expression vectors. Contains a STOP codon at the end of the codon-optimized ORF sequence.
Depositing lab: RESOLUTE Consortium & Giulio Superti-Furga. Depositing organization: CeMM Research Center for Molecular Medicine. Publication: The RESOLUTE consortium: unlocking SLC transporters for drug discovery. Superti-Furga G, Lackner D, Wiedmer T, Ingles-Prieto A, Barbosa B, Girardi E, Goldmann U, Gurtl B, Klavins K, Klimek C, Lindinger S, Lineiro-Retes E, Muller AC, Onstein S, Redinger G, Reil D, Sedlyarov V, Wolf G, Crawford M, Everley R, ... Steppan CM. Nat Rev Drug Discov. 2020 Jul;19(7):429-430. doi: 10.1038/d41573-020-00056-6. PubMed 32265506.
Backbone
  Vector backbone: pDONR221
  Backbone manufacturer: ThermoFisher Scientific
  Backbone size w/o insert (bp): 2550
  Vector type: Mammalian Expression
Growth in bacteria
  Bacterial resistance: Kanamycin, 50 μg/mL
  Growth temperature: 37°C
  Growth strain: NEB Stable
  Copy number: High Copy
Gene/Insert
  Gene/Insert name: SLC22A23 (alt name: FLJ22174, C6orf85)
  Species: H. sapiens (human)
  Insert size (bp): 2061
  Entrez Gene: SLC22A23 (a.k.a. C6orf85)
  Cloning method: Gateway Cloning
  Sequencing primers: 5′ M13-fwd; 3′ M13-rev
Terms and licenses: Academic/Nonprofit Terms; Industry Terms
Depositor comments: This plasmid contains a STOP codon at the end of the codon-optimized ORF. For the version of this plasmid that does not contain a STOP codon, please see Addgene plasmid 131988 For more information on the full Resolute plasmid collection, please see www.addgene.org/depositor-collections/re-solute/. Please provide your feedback on this plasmid to the RESOLUTE consortium by filling out their RESOLUTE repository feedback form: https://forms.office.com/Pages/ResponsePage.aspx?id=0e05yklzmkS7rjFGQL4N7z4feCLQvEJAmVcOCM_u885UN1JJRko0Ukg4TVQwNTZLOUxPQVJWT1NHUCQlQCN0PWcu
How to cite: pDONR221-SLC22A23_STOP was a gift from RESOLUTE Consortium & Giulio Superti-Furga (Addgene plasmid # 161154 ; http://n2t.net/addgene:161154 ; RRID:Addgene_161154)
