[The description below was written by a language model from this plasmid's Addgene catalogue record and pLannotate feature annotations shown in this document.]
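Description:
pDONR221-SLC22A23_STOP is a Gateway entry clone built on the pDONR221 backbone, carrying a codon-optimized open reading frame for human SLC22A23 (also known as C6orf85 or FLJ22174), a member of the solute carrier 22 family. The plasmid is about 4.6 kb and is propagated in E. coli from a high-copy ColE1/pUC-type origin under kanamycin selection (aph(3')-Ia). The repository lists the vector type as mammalian expression. However, the annotated features show no eukaryotic promoter or polyadenylation signal, so the plasmid serves as a shuttle for the ORF rather than as an expression construct in its own right.

The roughly 2.06 kb ORF sits between attL1 and attL2 sites. These sites allow directional transfer by an LR Clonase reaction into any attR-containing destination vector, which then supplies the promoter, tags and selection appropriate to the chosen host. This version ends the ORF with a stop codon, so it suits native or N-terminally tagged expression and would not permit read-through into a C-terminal fusion. The depositor notes that a companion clone without the stop codon exists for that purpose.

rrnB T1 and T2 terminators lie upstream of attL1 and insulate the insert from read-through transcription in bacteria. A T7 promoter lies just beyond attL2, pointing back toward the insert. Short lacI and lacZα fragments are backbone remnants with no evident function. The depositor sequence and the repository's sequencing result have the same length and the same feature order, differing only in the start coordinate. The clone belongs to a consortium collection of SLC transporter ORFs intended for subcloning into custom expression vectors.
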