Features (pLannotate 1.2.2; 10 found; start..end, strand, type, name):
    121..213     +  CDS            lacI (fragment): lac repressor; lacI; The lac repressor binds to the lac operator to inhibit transcription in E. coli. This inhibition can be relieved by adding lactose or isopropyl-β-D-thiogalactopyranoside (IPTG).
    268..295     -  terminator     rrnB T2 terminator: transcription terminator T2 from the E. coli rrnB gene
    427..470     +  terminator     rrnB T1 terminator: Escherichia coli rrnB; transcription terminator T1 from the E. coli rrnB gene
    517..553     -  CDS            lacZα (fragment): LacZα fragment of β-galactosidase; lacZ fragment
    569..668     +  protein_bind   attL1: mutant version of attL; recombination site for the Gateway® LR reaction LR Clonase™
    674..2731    +  CDS            SLC22A23: S22AN_HUMAN - Also known as C6orf85. Experimental evidence at protein level: Swiss-Prot protein existence level 1. From Homo sapiens (Human).
   2736..2835    -  protein_bind   attL2: mutant version of attL; recombination site for the Gateway® LR reaction LR Clonase™
   2853..2871    -  promoter       T7 promoter: promoter for bacteriophage T7 RNA polymerase
   3005..3814    +  CDS            KanR: aminoglycoside phosphotransferase; aph(3')-Ia; confers resistance to kanamycin in bacteria or G418 (Geneticin®) in eukaryotes
   3961..4549    +  rep_origin     ori: high-copy-number ColE1/pMB1/pBR322/pUC origin of replication
>Addgene plasmid #161154 | pDONR221-SLC22A23_STOP | depositor full sequence | sequence record 312242 | Full Sequence
CTTTCCTGCGTTATCCCCTGATTCTGTGGATAACCGTATTACCGCCTTTGAGTGAGCTGATACCGCTCGC
CGCAGCCGAACGACCGAGCGCAGCGAGTCAGTGAGCGAGGAAGCGGAAGAGCGCCCAATACGCAAACCGC
CTCTCCCCGCGCGTTGGCCGATTCATTAATGCAGCTGGCACGACAGGTTTCCCGACTGGAAAGCGGGCAG
TGAGCGCAACGCAATTAATACGCGTACCGCTAGCCAGGAAGAGTTTGTAGAAACGCAAAAAGGCCATCCG
TCAGGATGGCCTTCTGCTTAGTTTGATGCCTGGCAGTTTATGGCGGGCGTCCTGCCCGCCACCCTCCGGG
CCGTTGCTTCACAACGTTCAAATCCGCTCCCGGCGGATTTGTCCTACTCAGGAGAGCGTTCACCGACAAA
CAACAGATAAAACGAAAGGCCCAGTCTTCCGACTGAGCCTTTCGTTTTATTTGATGCCTGGCAGTTCCCT
ACTCTCGCGTTAACGCTAGCATGGATGTTTTCCCAGTCACGACGTTGTAAAACGACGGCCAGTCTTAAGC
TCGGGCCCCAAATAATGATTTTATTTTGACTGATAGTGACCTGTTCGTTGCAACACATTGATGAGCAATG
CTTTTTTATAATGCCAACTTTGTACAAAAAAGCAGGCTCCACCATGGCCATCGATCGGAGAAGGGAGGCA
GCAGGAGGAGGACCAGGCCGCCAGCCTGCACCAGCAGAGGAGAACGGATCTCTGCCACCTGGCGACGCCG
CCGCCAGCGCCCCACTGGGAGGAAGGGCAGGCCCAGGAGGAGGAGCCGAGATCCAGCCACTGCCACCACT
GCACCCTGGAGGAGGCCCCCACCCTTCTTGCTGTAGCGCCGCAGCAGCACCTTCCCTGCTGCTGCTGGAC
TACGATGGCTCTGTGCTGCCATTCCTGGGAGGACTGGGAGGAGGATATCAGAAGACACTGGTGCTGCTGA
CCTGGATCCCCGCCCTGTTCATCGGCTTTAGCCAGTTCTCTGACAGCTTCCTGCTGGATCAGCCTAACTT
TTGGTGCAGGGGAGCAGGCAAGGGAACCGAGCTGGCAGGAGTGACCACAACCGGAAGGGGAGGCGATATG
GGCAATTGGACAAGCCTGCCAACAACCCCCTTCGCCACCGCACCATGGGAGGCAGCAGGAAACCGCTCCA
ATAGCTCCGGAGCAGACGGAGGCGATACCCCTCCACTGCCAAGCCCACCTGACAAGGGCGATAACGCCTC
CAATTGCGACTGTAGAGCCTGGGATTACGGCATCAGGGCCGGCCTGGTGCAGAACGTGGTGTCTAAGTGG
GACCTGGTGTGCGATAATGCCTGGAAGGTGCACATCGCCAAGTTCAGCCTGCTGGTGGGCCTGATCTTTG
GCTATCTGATCACAGGCTGTATCGCAGACTGGGTGGGCCGCCGGCCTGTGCTGCTGTTTTCTATCATCTT
CATCCTGATCTTTGGCCTGACCGTGGCCCTGAGCGTGAACGTGACAATGTTCTCCACCCTGAGATTCTTT
GAGGGCTTTTGCCTGGCCGGCATCATCCTGACACTGTACGCACTGAGGATCGAGCTGTGCCCACCAGGCA
AGCGGTTCATGATCACCATGGTGGCATCCTTCGTGGCAATGGCAGGACAGTTTCTGATGCCAGGACTGGC
CGCCCTGTGCAGGGATTGGCAGGTGCTGCAGGCCCTGATCATCTGTCCATTCCTGCTGATGCTGCTGTAT
TGGAGCATCTTTCCCGAGTCCCTGCGGTGGCTGATGGCCACACAGCAGTTCGAGAGCGCCAAGAGACTGA
TCCTGCACTTTACCCAGAAGAACAGGATGAATCCCGAGGGCGACATCAAGGGCGTGATCCCTGAGCTGGA
GAAGGAGCTGTCCAGAAGGCCAAAGAAGGTGTGCATCGTGAAGGTGGTGGGCACAAGAAACCTGTGGAAG
AATATCGTGGTGCTGTGCGTGAACTCCCTGACCGGCTACGGCATCCACCACTGTTTCGCCAGGTCTATGA
TGGGCCACGAGGTGAAGGTGCCCCTGCTGGAGAACTTCTACGCCGATTACTATACAACCGCCTCTATCGC
CCTGGTGAGCTGCCTGGCCATGTGCGTGGTGGTGAGATTCCTGGGCCGGAGAGGAGGACTGCTGCTGTTT
ATGATCCTGACCGCCCTGGCAAGCCTGCTGCAGCTGGGACTGCTGAATCTGATCGGCAAGTACTCCCAGC
ACCCTGACTCTGGCATGTCCGACTCTGTGAAGGATAAGTTCTCCATCGCCTTTTCTATCGTGGGAATGTT
CGCATCCCACGCAGTGGGAAGCCTGTCCGTGTTCTTTTGCGCCGAGATCACACCTACCGTGATCAGATGT
GGAGGACTGGGACTGGTGCTGGCATCTGCCGGATTTGGCATGCTGACAGCCCCAATCATCGAGCTGCACA
ACCAGAAGGGCTATTTCCTGCACCACATCATCTTTGCCTGCTGTACCCTGATCTGCATCATCTGTATCCT
GCTGCTGCCTGAGTCTAGAGATCAGAATCTGCCAGAGAACATCAGCAATGGCGAGCACTACACAAGGCAG
CCTCTGCTGCCACACAAGAAGGGAGAGCAGCCACTGCTGCTGACCAACGCCGAGCTGAAGGACTATTCCG
GACTGCACGATGCAGCAGCAGCAGGCGACACACTGCCTGAGGGCGCCACCGCCAATGGCATGAAGGCCAT
GTAAGACCCAGCTTTCTTGTACAAAGTTGGCATTATAAGAAAGCATTGCTTATCAATTTGTTGCAACGAA
CAGGTCACTATCAGTCAAAATAAAATCATTATTTGCCATCCAGCTGATATCCCCTATAGTGAGTCGTATT
ACATGGTCATAGCTGTTTCCTGGCAGCTCTGGCCCGTGTCTCAAAATCTCTGATGTTACATTGCACAAGA
TAAAATAATATCATCATGAACAATAAAACTGTCTGCTTACATAAACAGTAATACAAGGGGTGTTATGAGC
CATATTCAACGGGAAACGTCGAGGCCGCGATTAAATTCCAACATGGATGCTGATTTATATGGGTATAAAT
GGGCTCGCGATAATGTCGGGCAATCAGGTGCGACAATCTATCGCTTGTATGGGAAGCCCGATGCGCCAGA
GTTGTTTCTGAAACATGGCAAAGGTAGCGTTGCCAATGATGTTACAGATGAGATGGTCAGACTAAACTGG
CTGACGGAATTTATGCCTCTTCCGACCATCAAGCATTTTATCCGTACTCCTGATGATGCATGGTTACTCA
CCACTGCGATCCCCGGAAAAACAGCATTCCAGGTATTAGAAGAATATCCTGATTCAGGTGAAAATATTGT
TGATGCGCTGGCAGTGTTCCTGCGCCGGTTGCATTCGATTCCTGTTTGTAATTGTCCTTTTAACAGCGAT
CGCGTATTTCGTCTCGCTCAGGCGCAATCACGAATGAATAACGGTTTGGTTGATGCGAGTGATTTTGATG
ACGAGCGTAATGGCTGGCCTGTTGAACAAGTCTGGAAAGAAATGCATAAACTTTTGCCATTCTCACCGGA
TTCAGTCGTCACTCATGGTGATTTCTCACTTGATAACCTTATTTTTGACGAGGGGAAATTAATAGGTTGT
ATTGATGTTGGACGAGTCGGAATCGCAGACCGATACCAGGATCTTGCCATCCTATGGAACTGCCTCGGTG
AGTTTTCTCCTTCATTACAGAAACGGCTTTTTCAAAAATATGGTATTGATAATCCTGATATGAATAAATT
GCAGTTTCATTTGATGCTCGATGAGTTTTTCTAATCAGAATTGGTTAATTGGTTGTAACACTGGCAGAGC
ATTACGCTGACTTGACGGGACGGCGCAAGCTCATGACCAAAATCCCTTAACGTGAGTTACGCGTCGTTCC
ACTGAGCGTCAGACCCCGTAGAAAAGATCAAAGGATCTTCTTGAGATCCTTTTTTTCTGCGCGTAATCTG
CTGCTTGCAAACAAAAAAACCACCGCTACCAGCGGTGGTTTGTTTGCCGGATCAAGAGCTACCAACTCTT
TTTCCGAAGGTAACTGGCTTCAGCAGAGCGCAGATACCAAATACTGTTCTTCTAGTGTAGCCGTAGTTAG
GCCACCACTTCAAGAACTCTGTAGCACCGCCTACATACCTCGCTCTGCTAATCCTGTTACCAGTGGCTGC
TGCCAGTGGCGATAAGTCGTGTCTTACCGGGTTGGACTCAAGACGATAGTTACCGGATAAGGCGCAGCGG
TCGGGCTGAACGGGGGGTTCGTGCACACAGCCCAGCTTGGAGCGAACGACCTACACCGAACTGAGATACC
TACAGCGTGAGCTATGAGAAAGCGCCACGCTTCCCGAAGGGAGAAAGGCGGACAGGTATCCGGTAAGCGG
CAGGGTCGGAACAGGAGAGCGCACGAGGGAGCTTCCAGGGGGAAACGCCTGGTATCTTTATAGTCCTGTC
GGGTTTCGCCACCTCTGACTTGAGCGTCGATTTTTGTGATGCTCGTCAGGGGGGCGGAGCCTATGGAAAA
ACGCCAGCAACGCGGCCTTTTTACGGTTCCTGGCCTTTTGCTGGCCTTTTGCTCACATGTT
