Features (pLannotate 1.2.2; 10 found; start..end, strand, type, name):
      1..100     +  protein_bind   attL1: mutant version of attL; recombination site for the Gateway® LR reaction LR Clonase™
    106..2163    +  CDS            SLC22A23: S22AN_HUMAN - Also known as C6orf85. Experimental evidence at protein level: Swiss-Prot protein existence level 1. From Homo sapiens (Human).
   2168..2267    -  protein_bind   attL2: mutant version of attL; recombination site for the Gateway® LR reaction LR Clonase™
   2285..2303    -  promoter       T7 promoter: promoter for bacteriophage T7 RNA polymerase
   2437..3246    +  CDS            KanR: aminoglycoside phosphotransferase; aph(3')-Ia; confers resistance to kanamycin in bacteria or G418 (Geneticin®) in eukaryotes
   3393..3981    +  rep_origin     ori: high-copy-number ColE1/pMB1/pBR322/pUC origin of replication
   4164..4256    +  CDS            lacI (fragment): lac repressor; lacI; The lac repressor binds to the lac operator to inhibit transcription in E. coli. This inhibition can be relieved by adding lactose or isopropyl-β-D-thiogalactopyranoside (IPTG).
   4311..4338    -  terminator     rrnB T2 terminator: transcription terminator T2 from the E. coli rrnB gene
   4470..4513    +  terminator     rrnB T1 terminator: Escherichia coli rrnB; transcription terminator T1 from the E. coli rrnB gene
   4560..4596    -  CDS            lacZα (fragment): LacZα fragment of β-galactosidase; lacZ fragment
>Addgene plasmid #161154 | pDONR221-SLC22A23_STOP | addgene full sequence | sequence record 334672 | Addgene NGS Result
CAAATAATGATTTTATTTTGACTGATAGTGACCTGTTCGTTGCAACACATTGATGAGCAATGCTTTTTTA
TAATGCCAACTTTGTACAAAAAAGCAGGCTCCACCATGGCCATCGATCGGAGAAGGGAGGCAGCAGGAGG
AGGACCAGGCCGCCAGCCTGCACCAGCAGAGGAGAACGGATCTCTGCCACCTGGCGACGCCGCCGCCAGC
GCCCCACTGGGAGGAAGGGCAGGCCCAGGAGGAGGAGCCGAGATCCAGCCACTGCCACCACTGCACCCTG
GAGGAGGCCCCCACCCTTCTTGCTGTAGCGCCGCAGCAGCACCTTCCCTGCTGCTGCTGGACTACGATGG
CTCTGTGCTGCCATTCCTGGGAGGACTGGGAGGAGGATATCAGAAGACACTGGTGCTGCTGACCTGGATC
CCCGCCCTGTTCATCGGCTTTAGCCAGTTCTCTGACAGCTTCCTGCTGGATCAGCCTAACTTTTGGTGCA
GGGGAGCAGGCAAGGGAACCGAGCTGGCAGGAGTGACCACAACCGGAAGGGGAGGCGATATGGGCAATTG
GACAAGCCTGCCAACAACCCCCTTCGCCACCGCACCATGGGAGGCAGCAGGAAACCGCTCCAATAGCTCC
GGAGCAGACGGAGGCGATACCCCTCCACTGCCAAGCCCACCTGACAAGGGCGATAACGCCTCCAATTGCG
ACTGTAGAGCCTGGGATTACGGCATCAGGGCCGGCCTGGTGCAGAACGTGGTGTCTAAGTGGGACCTGGT
GTGCGATAATGCCTGGAAGGTGCACATCGCCAAGTTCAGCCTGCTGGTGGGCCTGATCTTTGGCTATCTG
ATCACAGGCTGTATCGCAGACTGGGTGGGCCGCCGGCCTGTGCTGCTGTTTTCTATCATCTTCATCCTGA
TCTTTGGCCTGACCGTGGCCCTGAGCGTGAACGTGACAATGTTCTCCACCCTGAGATTCTTTGAGGGCTT
TTGCCTGGCCGGCATCATCCTGACACTGTACGCACTGAGGATCGAGCTGTGCCCACCAGGCAAGCGGTTC
ATGATCACCATGGTGGCATCCTTCGTGGCAATGGCAGGACAGTTTCTGATGCCAGGACTGGCCGCCCTGT
GCAGGGATTGGCAGGTGCTGCAGGCCCTGATCATCTGTCCATTCCTGCTGATGCTGCTGTATTGGAGCAT
CTTTCCCGAGTCCCTGCGGTGGCTGATGGCCACACAGCAGTTCGAGAGCGCCAAGAGACTGATCCTGCAC
TTTACCCAGAAGAACAGGATGAATCCCGAGGGCGACATCAAGGGCGTGATCCCTGAGCTGGAGAAGGAGC
TGTCCAGAAGGCCAAAGAAGGTGTGCATCGTGAAGGTGGTGGGCACAAGAAACCTGTGGAAGAATATCGT
GGTGCTGTGCGTGAACTCCCTGACCGGCTACGGCATCCACCACTGTTTCGCCAGGTCTATGATGGGCCAC
GAGGTGAAGGTGCCCCTGCTGGAGAACTTCTACGCCGATTACTATACAACCGCCTCTATCGCCCTGGTGA
GCTGCCTGGCCATGTGCGTGGTGGTGAGATTCCTGGGCCGGAGAGGAGGACTGCTGCTGTTTATGATCCT
GACCGCCCTGGCAAGCCTGCTGCAGCTGGGACTGCTGAATCTGATCGGCAAGTACTCCCAGCACCCTGAC
TCTGGCATGTCCGACTCTGTGAAGGATAAGTTCTCCATCGCCTTTTCTATCGTGGGAATGTTCGCATCCC
ACGCAGTGGGAAGCCTGTCCGTGTTCTTTTGCGCCGAGATCACACCTACCGTGATCAGATGTGGAGGACT
GGGACTGGTGCTGGCATCTGCCGGATTTGGCATGCTGACAGCCCCAATCATCGAGCTGCACAACCAGAAG
GGCTATTTCCTGCACCACATCATCTTTGCCTGCTGTACCCTGATCTGCATCATCTGTATCCTGCTGCTGC
CTGAGTCTAGAGATCAGAATCTGCCAGAGAACATCAGCAATGGCGAGCACTACACAAGGCAGCCTCTGCT
GCCACACAAGAAGGGAGAGCAGCCACTGCTGCTGACCAACGCCGAGCTGAAGGACTATTCCGGACTGCAC
GATGCAGCAGCAGCAGGCGACACACTGCCTGAGGGCGCCACCGCCAATGGCATGAAGGCCATGTAAGACC
CAGCTTTCTTGTACAAAGTTGGCATTATAAGAAAGCATTGCTTATCAATTTGTTGCAACGAACAGGTCAC
TATCAGTCAAAATAAAATCATTATTTGCCATCCAGCTGATATCCCCTATAGTGAGTCGTATTACATGGTC
ATAGCTGTTTCCTGGCAGCTCTGGCCCGTGTCTCAAAATCTCTGATGTTACATTGCACAAGATAAAAATA
TATCATCATGAACAATAAAACTGTCTGCTTACATAAACAGTAATACAAGGGGTGTTATGAGCCATATTCA
ACGGGAAACGTCGAGGCCGCGATTAAATTCCAACATGGATGCTGATTTATATGGGTATAAATGGGCTCGC
GATAATGTCGGGCAATCAGGTGCGACAATCTATCGCTTGTATGGGAAGCCCGATGCGCCAGAGTTGTTTC
TGAAACATGGCAAAGGTAGCGTTGCCAATGATGTTACAGATGAGATGGTCAGACTAAACTGGCTGACGGA
ATTTATGCCTCTTCCGACCATCAAGCATTTTATCCGTACTCCTGATGATGCATGGTTACTCACCACTGCG
ATCCCCGGAAAAACAGCATTCCAGGTATTAGAAGAATATCCTGATTCAGGTGAAAATATTGTTGATGCGC
TGGCAGTGTTCCTGCGCCGGTTGCATTCGATTCCTGTTTGTAATTGTCCTTTTAACAGCGATCGCGTATT
TCGTCTCGCTCAGGCGCAATCACGAATGAATAACGGTTTGGTTGATGCGAGTGATTTTGATGACGAGCGT
AATGGCTGGCCTGTTGAACAAGTCTGGAAAGAAATGCATAAACTTTTGCCATTCTCACCGGATTCAGTCG
TCACTCATGGTGATTTCTCACTTGATAACCTTATTTTTGACGAGGGGAAATTAATAGGTTGTATTGATGT
TGGACGAGTCGGAATCGCAGACCGATACCAGGATCTTGCCATCCTATGGAACTGCCTCGGTGAGTTTTCT
CCTTCATTACAGAAACGGCTTTTTCAAAAATATGGTATTGATAATCCTGATATGAATAAATTGCAGTTTC
ATTTGATGCTCGATGAGTTTTTCTAATCAGAATTGGTTAATTGGTTGTAACACTGGCAGAGCATTACGCT
GACTTGACGGGACGGCGCAAGCTCATGACCAAAATCCCTTAACGTGAGTTACGCGTCGTTCCACTGAGCG
TCAGACCCCGTAGAAAAGATCAAAGGATCTTCTTGAGATCCTTTTTTTCTGCGCGTAATCTGCTGCTTGC
AAACAAAAAAACCACCGCTACCAGCGGTGGTTTGTTTGCCGGATCAAGAGCTACCAACTCTTTTTCCGAA
GGTAACTGGCTTCAGCAGAGCGCAGATACCAAATACTGTTCTTCTAGTGTAGCCGTAGTTAGGCCACCAC
TTCAAGAACTCTGTAGCACCGCCTACATACCTCGCTCTGCTAATCCTGTTACCAGTGGCTGCTGCCAGTG
GCGATAAGTCGTGTCTTACCGGGTTGGACTCAAGACGATAGTTACCGGATAAGGCGCAGCGGTCGGGCTG
AACGGGGGGTTCGTGCACACAGCCCAGCTTGGAGCGAACGACCTACACCGAACTGAGATACCTACAGCGT
GAGCTATGAGAAAGCGCCACGCTTCCCGAAGGGAGAAAGGCGGACAGGTATCCGGTAAGCGGCAGGGTCG
GAACAGGAGAGCGCACGAGGGAGCTTCCAGGGGGAAACGCCTGGTATCTTTATAGTCCTGTCGGGTTTCG
CCACCTCTGACTTGAGCGTCGATTTTTGTGATGCTCGTCAGGGGGGCGGAGCCTATGGAAAAACGCCAGC
AACGCGGCCTTTTTACGGTTCCTGGCCTTTTGCTGGCCTTTTGCTCACATGTTCTTTCCTGCGTTATCCC
CTGATTCTGTGGATAACCGTATTACCGCCTTTGAGTGAGCTGATACCGCTCGCCGCAGCCGAACGACCGA
GCGCAGCGAGTCAGTGAGCGAGGAAGCGGAAGAGCGCCCAATACGCAAACCGCCTCTCCCCGCGCGTTGG
CCGATTCATTAATGCAGCTGGCACGACAGGTTTCCCGACTGGAAAGCGGGCAGTGAGCGCAACGCAATTA
ATACGCGTACCGCTAGCCAGGAAGAGTTTGTAGAAACGCAAAAAGGCCATCCGTCAGGATGGCCTTCTGC
TTAGTTTGATGCCTGGCAGTTTATGGCGGGCGTCCTGCCCGCCACCCTCCGGGCCGTTGCTTCACAACGT
TCAAATCCGCTCCCGGCGGATTTGTCCTACTCAGGAGAGCGTTCACCGACAAACAACAGATAAAACGAAA
GGCCCAGTCTTCCGACTGAGCCTTTCGTTTTATTTGATGCCTGGCAGTTCCCTACTCTCGCGTTAACGCT
AGCATGGATGTTTTCCCAGTCACGACGTTGTAAAACGACGGCCAGTCTTAAGCTCGGGCCC
