>Addgene plasmid #161154 | pDONR221-SLC22A23_STOP | depositor partial sequence | sequence record 312243 | Codon-optimized ORF of SLC22A23
ATGGCCATCGATCGGAGAAGGGAGGCAGCAGGAGGAGGACCAGGCCGCCAGCCTGCACCAGCAGAGGAGA
ACGGATCTCTGCCACCTGGCGACGCCGCCGCCAGCGCCCCACTGGGAGGAAGGGCAGGCCCAGGAGGAGG
AGCCGAGATCCAGCCACTGCCACCACTGCACCCTGGAGGAGGCCCCCACCCTTCTTGCTGTAGCGCCGCA
GCAGCACCTTCCCTGCTGCTGCTGGACTACGATGGCTCTGTGCTGCCATTCCTGGGAGGACTGGGAGGAG
GATATCAGAAGACACTGGTGCTGCTGACCTGGATCCCCGCCCTGTTCATCGGCTTTAGCCAGTTCTCTGA
CAGCTTCCTGCTGGATCAGCCTAACTTTTGGTGCAGGGGAGCAGGCAAGGGAACCGAGCTGGCAGGAGTG
ACCACAACCGGAAGGGGAGGCGATATGGGCAATTGGACAAGCCTGCCAACAACCCCCTTCGCCACCGCAC
CATGGGAGGCAGCAGGAAACCGCTCCAATAGCTCCGGAGCAGACGGAGGCGATACCCCTCCACTGCCAAG
CCCACCTGACAAGGGCGATAACGCCTCCAATTGCGACTGTAGAGCCTGGGATTACGGCATCAGGGCCGGC
CTGGTGCAGAACGTGGTGTCTAAGTGGGACCTGGTGTGCGATAATGCCTGGAAGGTGCACATCGCCAAGT
TCAGCCTGCTGGTGGGCCTGATCTTTGGCTATCTGATCACAGGCTGTATCGCAGACTGGGTGGGCCGCCG
GCCTGTGCTGCTGTTTTCTATCATCTTCATCCTGATCTTTGGCCTGACCGTGGCCCTGAGCGTGAACGTG
ACAATGTTCTCCACCCTGAGATTCTTTGAGGGCTTTTGCCTGGCCGGCATCATCCTGACACTGTACGCAC
TGAGGATCGAGCTGTGCCCACCAGGCAAGCGGTTCATGATCACCATGGTGGCATCCTTCGTGGCAATGGC
AGGACAGTTTCTGATGCCAGGACTGGCCGCCCTGTGCAGGGATTGGCAGGTGCTGCAGGCCCTGATCATC
TGTCCATTCCTGCTGATGCTGCTGTATTGGAGCATCTTTCCCGAGTCCCTGCGGTGGCTGATGGCCACAC
AGCAGTTCGAGAGCGCCAAGAGACTGATCCTGCACTTTACCCAGAAGAACAGGATGAATCCCGAGGGCGA
CATCAAGGGCGTGATCCCTGAGCTGGAGAAGGAGCTGTCCAGAAGGCCAAAGAAGGTGTGCATCGTGAAG
GTGGTGGGCACAAGAAACCTGTGGAAGAATATCGTGGTGCTGTGCGTGAACTCCCTGACCGGCTACGGCA
TCCACCACTGTTTCGCCAGGTCTATGATGGGCCACGAGGTGAAGGTGCCCCTGCTGGAGAACTTCTACGC
CGATTACTATACAACCGCCTCTATCGCCCTGGTGAGCTGCCTGGCCATGTGCGTGGTGGTGAGATTCCTG
GGCCGGAGAGGAGGACTGCTGCTGTTTATGATCCTGACCGCCCTGGCAAGCCTGCTGCAGCTGGGACTGC
TGAATCTGATCGGCAAGTACTCCCAGCACCCTGACTCTGGCATGTCCGACTCTGTGAAGGATAAGTTCTC
CATCGCCTTTTCTATCGTGGGAATGTTCGCATCCCACGCAGTGGGAAGCCTGTCCGTGTTCTTTTGCGCC
GAGATCACACCTACCGTGATCAGATGTGGAGGACTGGGACTGGTGCTGGCATCTGCCGGATTTGGCATGC
TGACAGCCCCAATCATCGAGCTGCACAACCAGAAGGGCTATTTCCTGCACCACATCATCTTTGCCTGCTG
TACCCTGATCTGCATCATCTGTATCCTGCTGCTGCCTGAGTCTAGAGATCAGAATCTGCCAGAGAACATC
AGCAATGGCGAGCACTACACAAGGCAGCCTCTGCTGCCACACAAGAAGGGAGAGCAGCCACTGCTGCTGA
CCAACGCCGAGCTGAAGGACTATTCCGGACTGCACGATGCAGCAGCAGCAGGCGACACACTGCCTGAGGG
CGCCACCGCCAATGGCATGAAGGCCATGTAA
